Addgene plasmid #54975: mCherry-Alpha-Actinin-19
Purpose: Localization: Alpha Actinin, Excitation: 587, Emission: 610
Depositing lab: Michael Davidson. Depositing organization: Florida State University, Tallahassee.
Backbone
  Vector backbone: mCherry
  Backbone size w/o insert (bp): 4750
  Vector type: Mammalian Expression
  Selectable markers: Neomycin (select with G418)
Growth in bacteria
  Bacterial resistance: Kanamycin, 50 μg/mL
  Growth temperature: 37°C
  Growth strain: DH5alpha
  Copy number: High Copy
Gene/Insert
  Gene/Insert name: actinin alpha 1
  Species: H. sapiens (human)
  GenBank ID: NM_001102.3
  Entrez Gene: ACTN1 (a.k.a. BDPLT15)
  Promoter: CMV
  Tag / fusion protein: mCherry (C terminal on backbone)
  Cloning method: Unknown
  Sequencing primers: 5′ CMV-F; 3′ SV40pA-R
Terms and licenses: Academic/Nonprofit Terms; Industry Terms: Not Available to Industry
Depositor comments: . Excitation = 587; Emission = 610
How to cite: mCherry-Alpha-Actinin-19 was a gift from Michael Davidson (Addgene plasmid # 54975 ; http://n2t.net/addgene:54975 ; RRID:Addgene_54975)
