[The description below was written by a language model from this plasmid's Addgene catalogue record and pLannotate feature annotations shown in this document.]
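Description:
mCherry-Alpha-Actinin-19 is a mammalian expression plasmid of about 7.4 kb that produces human alpha-actinin 1 (ACTN1) fused to the red fluorescent protein mCherry. It is built on an mCherry N1-style backbone in which the insert sits upstream of the fluorophore. The feature table places the ACTN1 coding sequence directly after the CMV immediate-early enhancer and promoter. A short stretch of residual multiple cloning site follows and acts as a linker into the mCherry coding sequence, so the tag lies at the C terminus of alpha-actinin. The "19" in the name may refer to this linker, but the record does not say so. Transcripts terminate at an SV40 polyadenylation signal; the short "large T antigen" fragment annotated just before it is most likely part of that SV40-derived 3' region rather than a functional element.

In bacteria the plasmid is maintained at high copy from a pUC/ColE1-type origin. An f1 origin is also present, which allows single-stranded DNA production. A single NeoR/KanR (Tn5 aminoglycoside phosphotransferase) gene serves as the selection marker in both hosts. It is driven by a bacterial bla promoter for kanamycin selection in E. coli and by the SV40 early promoter for G418 selection of stable mammalian lines, with an HSV TK polyadenylation signal downstream. The small ble and bGH poly(A) fragments appear to be annotation remnants of the backbone.

Alpha-actinin is an F-actin cross-linking and bundling protein that anchors actin to intracellular structures. The fusion is therefore intended as a live-cell localization marker for alpha-actinin-containing actin structures, imaged in the red channel with excitation near 587 nm and emission near 610 nm.
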