Features (pLannotate 1.2.2; 16 found; start..end, strand, type, name):
     68..371     +  enhancer       CMV enhancer: human cytomegalovirus immediate early enhancer
    372..575     +  promoter       CMV promoter: human cytomegalovirus (CMV) immediate early promoter
    598..636     +  misc_feature   MCS (fragment): multiple cloning site
    644..3319    +  CDS            ACTN1: ACTN1_HUMAN - Experimental evidence at protein level: Swiss-Prot protein existence level 1. F-actin cross-linking protein which is thought to anchor actin to a variety of intracellular structures. This is a bundling protein. From Homo sapiens (Human).
   3317..3363    +  misc_feature   MCS (fragment): multiple cloning site
   3377..4084    +  CDS            mCherry: mCherry is a basic (constitutively fluorescent) red fluorescent protein published in 2004, derived from Discosoma sp.. It is reported to be a very rapidly-maturing monomer with low acid sensitivity.
   4106..4189    +  CDS            large T antigen (fragment): large T antigen from SV40 (simian virus 40)
   4212..4333    +  polyA_signal   SV40 poly(A) signal: SV40 polyadenylation signal
   4367..4795    -  rep_origin     f1 ori (sequence partly withheld): f1 bacteriophage origin of replication; arrow indicates direction of (+) strand synthesis
   4822..4926    +  promoter       AmpR promoter: bla
   4928..5285    +  promoter       SV40 promoter: SV40 enhancer and early promoter
   5320..6114    +  CDS            NeoR/KanR: aminoglycoside phosphotransferase from Tn5; aph(3')-II (or nptII); confers resistance to neomycin, kanamycin, and G418 (Geneticin®)
   6135..6287    +  CDS            ble (fragment): BLE_KLEPN - Experimental evidence at protein level: Swiss-Prot protein existence level 1. Binding protein with a strong affinity to the bleomycin family of antibiotics. Binds to CL990; an antimitotic-antibiotic compound. From Klebsiella pneumoniae.
   6346..6393    +  polyA_signal   HSV TK poly(A) signal: herpes simplex virus thymidine kinase polyadenylation signal (Cole and Stacy, 1985)
   6484..6500    -  polyA_signal   bGH poly(A) signal (fragment): bovine growth hormone polyadenylation signal
   6722..7310    +  rep_origin     ori: high-copy-number ColE1/pMB1/pBR322/pUC origin of replication
>Addgene plasmid #54975 | mCherry-Alpha-Actinin-19 | addgene full sequence | sequence record 152016 | Addgene NGS results
CATGCATTAGTTATTAATAGTAATCAATTACGGGGTCATTAGTTCATAGCCCATATATGGAGTTCCGCGT
TACATAACTTACGGTAAATGGCCCGCCTGGCTGACCGCCCAACGACCCCCGCCCATTGACGTCAATAATG
ACGTATGTTCCCATAGTAACGCCAATAGGGACTTTCCATTGACGTCAATGGGTGGAGTATTTACGGTAAA
CTGCCCACTTGGCAGTACATCAAGTGTATCATATGCCAAGTACGCCCCCTATTGACGTCAATGACGGTAA
ATGGCCCGCCTGGCATTATGCCCAGTACATGACCTTATGGGACTTTCCTACTTGGCAGTACATCTACGTA
TTAGTCATCGCTATTACCATGGTGATGCGGTTTTGGCAGTACATCAATGGGCGTGGATAGCGGTTTGACT
CACGGGGATTTCCAAGTCTCCACCCCATTGACGTCAATGGGAGTTTGTTTTGGCACCAAAATCAACGGGA
CTTTCCAAAATGTCGTAACAACTCCGCCCCATTGACGCAAATGGGCGGTAGGCGTGTACGGTGGGAGGTC
TATATAAGCAGAGCTGGTTTAGTGAACCGTCAGATCCGCTAGCGCTACCGGACTCAGATCTCGAGCTCAA
GCTTCGCACCATCATGGACCATTATGATTCTCAGCAAACCAACGATTACATGCAGCCAGAAGAGGACTGG
GACCGGGACCTGCTCCTGGACCCGGCCTGGGAGAAGCAGCAGAGAAAGACATTCACGGCATGGTGTAACT
CCCACCTCCGGAAGGCGGGGACACAGATCGAGAACATCGAAGAGGACTTCCGGGATGGCCTGAAGCTCAT
GCTGCTGCTGGAGGTCATCTCAGGTGAACGCTTGGCCAAGCCAGAGCGAGGCAAGATGAGAGTGCACAAG
ATCTCCAACGTCAACAAGGCCCTGGATTTCATAGCCAGCAAAGGCGTCAAACTGGTGTCCATCGGAGCCG
AAGAAATCGTGGATGGGAATGTGAAGATGACCCTGGGCATGATCTGGACCATCATCCTGCGCTTTGCCAT
CCAGGACATCTCCGTGGAAGAGACTTCAGCCAAGGAAGGGCTGCTCCTGTGGTGTCAGAGAAAGACAGCC
CCTTACAAAAATGTCAACATCCAGAACTTCCACATAAGCTGGAAGGATGGCCTCGGCTTCTGTGCTTTGA
TCCACCGACACCGGCCCGAGCTGATTGACTACGGGAAGCTGCGGAAGGATGATCCACTCACAAATCTGAA
TACGGCTTTTGACGTGGCAGAGAAGTACCTGGACATCCCCAAGATGCTGGATGCCGAAGACATCGTTGGA
ACTGCCCGACCGGATGAGAAAGCCATCATGACTTACGTGTCTAGCTTCTACCACGCCTTCTCTGGAGCCC
AGAAGGCGGAGACAGCAGCCAATCGCATCTGCAAGGTGTTGGCCGTCAACCAGGAGAACGAGCAGCTTAT
GGAAGACTACGAGAAGCTGGCCAGTGATCTGTTGGAGTGGATCCGCCGCACAATCCCGTGGCTGGAGAAC
CGGGTGCCCGAGAACACCATGCATGCCATGCAACAGAAGCTGGAGGACTTCCGGGACTACCGGCGCCTGC
ACAAGCCGCCCAAGGTGCAGGAGAAGTGCCAGCTGGAGATCAACTTCAACACGCTGCAGACCAAGCTGCG
GCTCAGCAACCGGCCTGCCTTCATGCCCTCTGAGGGCAGGATGGTCTCGGACATCAACAATGCCTGGGGC
TGCCTGGAGCAGGTGGAGAAGGGCTATGAGGAGTGGTTGCTGAATGAGATCCGGAGGCTGGAGCGACTGG
ACCACCTGGCAGAGAAGTTCCGGCAGAAGGCCTCCATCCACGAGGCCTGGACTGACGGCAAAGAGGCCAT
GCTGCGACAGAAGGACTATGAGACCGCCACCCTCTCGGAGATCAAGGCCTTGCTCAAGAAGCATGAGGCC
TTCGAGAGTGACCTGGCTGCCCACCAGGACCGTGTGGAGCAGATTGCCGCCATCGCACAGGAGCTCAATG
AGCTGGACTATTATGACTCACCCAGTGTCAACGCCCGTTGCCAAAAGATCTGTGACCAGTGGGACAATCT
GGGGGCCCTAACTCAGAAGCGAAGGGAAGCTCTGGAGCGGACCGAGAAACTGCTGGAGACCATTGACCAG
CTGTACTTGGAGTATGCCAAGCGGGCTGCACCCTTCAACAACTGGATGGAGGGGGCCATGGAGGACCTGC
AGGACACCTTCATTGTGCACACCATTGAGGAGATCCAGGGACTGACCACAGCCCATGAGCAGTTCAAGGC
CACCCTCCCTGATGCCGACAAGGAGCGCCTGGCCATCCTGGGCATCCACAATGAGGTGTCCAAGATTGTC
CAGACCTACCACGTCAATATGGCGGGCACCAACCCCTACACAACCATCACGCCTCAGGAGATCAATGGCA
AATGGGACCACGTGCGGCAGCTGGTGCCTCGGAGGGACCAAGCTCTGACGGAGGAGCATGCCCGACAGCA
GCACAATGAGAGGCTACGCAAGCAGTTTGGAGCCCAGGCCAATGTCATCGGGCCCTGGATCCAGACCAAG
ATGGAGGAGATCGGGAGGATCTCCATTGAGATGCATGGGACCCTGGAGGACCAGCTCAGCCACCTGCGGC
AGTATGAGAAGAGCATCGTCAACTACAAGCCAAAGATTGATCAGCTGGAGGGCGACCACCAGCTCATCCA
GGAGGCGCTCATCTTCGACAACAAGCACACCAACTACACCATGGAGCACATCCGTGTGGGCTGGGAGCAG
CTGCTCACCACCATCGCCAGGACCATCAATGAGGTAGAGAACCAGATCCTGACCCGGGATGCCAAGGGCA
TCAGCCAGGAGCAGATGAATGAGTTCCGGGCCTCCTTCAACCACTTTGACCGGGATCACTCCGGCACACT
GGGTCCCGAGGAGTTCAAAGCCTGCCTCATCAGCTTGGGTTATGATATTGGCAACGACCCCCAGGGAGAA
GCAGAATTTGCCCGCATCATGAGCATTGTGGACCCCAACCGCCTGGGGGTAGTGACATTCCAGGCCTTCA
TTGACTTCATGTCCCGCGAGACAGCCGACACAGATACAGCAGACCAAGTCATGGCTTCCTTCAAGATCCT
GGCTGGGGACAAGAACTACATTACCATGGACGAGCTGCGCCGCGAGCTGCCACCCGACCAGGCTGAGTAC
TGCATCGCGCGGATGGCCCCCTACACCGGCCCCGACTCCGTGCCAGGTGCTCTGGACTACATGTCCTTCT
CCACGGCGCTGTACGGCGAGAGTGACCTCAAGCTTCGAATTCTGCAGTCGACGGTACCGCGGGCCCGGGA
TCCACCGGTCGCCACCATGGTGAGCAAGGGCGAGGAGGATAACATGGCCATCATCAAGGAGTTCATGCGC
TTCAAGGTGCACATGGAGGGCTCCGTGAACGGCCACGAGTTCGAGATCGAGGGCGAGGGCGAGGGCCGCC
CCTACGAGGGCACCCAGACCGCCAAGCTGAAGGTGACCAAGGGTGGCCCCCTGCCCTTCGCCTGGGACAT
CCTGTCCCCTCAGTTCATGTACGGCTCCAAGGCCTACGTGAAGCACCCCGCCGACATCCCCGACTACTTG
AAGCTGTCCTTCCCCGAGGGCTTCAAGTGGGAGCGCGTGATGAACTTCGAGGACGGCGGCGTGGTGACCG
TGACCCAGGACTCCTCCCTGCAGGACGGCGAGTTCATCTACAAGGTGAAGCTGCGCGGCACCAACTTCCC
CTCCGACGGCCCCGTAATGCAGAAGAAGACCATGGGCTGGGAGGCCTCCTCCGAGCGGATGTACCCCGAG
GACGGCGCCCTGAAGGGCGAGATCAAGCAGAGGCTGAAGCTGAAGGACGGCGGCCACTACGACGCTGAGG
TCAAGACCACCTACAAGGCCAAGAAGCCCGTGCAGCTGCCCGGCGCCTACAACGTCAACATCAAGTTGGA
CATCACCTCCCACAACGAGGACTACACCATCGTGGAACAGTACGAACGCGCCGAGGGCCGCCACTCCACC
GGCGGCATGGACGAGCTGTACAAGTAAAGCGCGGCCGCGACTCTAGATCATAATCAGCCATACCACATTT
GTAGAGGTTTTACTTGCTTTAAAAAACCTCCCACACCTCCCCCTGAACCTGAAACATAAAATGAATGCAA
TTGTTGTTGTTAACTTGTTTATTGCAGCTTATAATGGTTACAAATAAAGCAATAGCATCACAAATTTCAC
AAATAAAGCATTTTTTTCACTGCATTCTAGTTGTGGTTTGTCCAAACTCATCAATGTATCTTAAGGCGTA
AATTGTAAGCGTTAATATTTTGTTAAAATTCGCGTTAAATTTTTGTTAAATCAGCTCATTTTTTAACCAA
TAGGCCGAAATCGGCAAAATCCCTTATAAATCAAAAGAATAGACCGAGATAGGGT
[37 nt withheld, positions 4466-4502]
AAAGAACGTGGACTCCAACGTCAAAGG
[49 nt withheld, positions 4530-4578]
T
[91 nt withheld, positions 4580-4670]
G
[124 nt withheld, positions 4672-4795]
CAGGTGGCACTTTTCGGGGAAATGTGCGCGGAACCCCTATTTGTTTATTTTTCTAAATACATTCAAATAT
GTATCCGCTCATGAGACAATAACCCTGATAAATGCTTCAATAATATTGAAAAAGGAAGAGTCCTGAGGCG
GAAAGAACCAGCTGTGGAATGTGTGTCAGTTAGGGTGTGGAAAGTCCCCAGGCTCCCCAGCAGGCAGAAG
TATGCAAAGCATGCATCTCAATTAGTCAGCAACCAGGTGTGGAAAGTCCCCAGGCTCCCCAGCAGGCAGA
AGTATGCAAAGCATGCATCTCAATTAGTCAGCAACCATAGTCCCGCCCCTAACTCCGCCCATCCCGCCCC
TAACTCCGCCCAGTTCCGCCCATTCTCCGCCCCATGGCTGACTAATTTTTTTTATTTATGCAGAGGCCGA
GGCCGCCTCGGCCTCTGAGCTATTCCAGAAGTAGTGAGGAGGCTTTTTTGGAGGCCTAGGCTTTTGCAAA
GATCGATCAAGAGACAGGATGAGGATCGTTTCGCATGATTGAACAAGATGGATTGCACGCAGGTTCTCCG
GCCGCTTGGGTGGAGAGGCTATTCGGCTATGACTGGGCACAACAGACAATCGGCTGCTCTGATGCCGCCG
TGTTCCGGCTGTCAGCGCAGGGGCGCCCGGTTCTTTTTGTCAAGACCGACCTGTCCGGTGCCCTGAATGA
ACTGCAAGACGAGGCAGCGCGGCTATCGTGGCTGGCCACGACGGGCGTTCCTTGCGCAGCTGTGCTCGAC
GTTGTCACTGAAGCGGGAAGGGACTGGCTGCTATTGGGCGAAGTGCCGGGGCAGGATCTCCTGTCATCTC
ACCTTGCTCCTGCCGAGAAAGTATCCATCATGGCTGATGCAATGCGGCGGCTGCATACGCTTGATCCGGC
TACCTGCCCATTCGACCACCAAGCGAAACATCGCATCGAGCGAGCACGTACTCGGATGGAAGCCGGTCTT
GTCGATCAGGATGATCTGGACGAAGAGCATCAGGGGCTCGCGCCAGCCGAACTGTTCGCCAGGCTCAAGG
CGAGCATGCCCGACGGCGAGGATCTCGTCGTGACCCATGGCGATGCCTGCTTGCCGAATATCATGGTGGA
AAATGGCCGCTTTTCTGGATTCATCGACTGTGGCCGGCTGGGTGTGGCGGACCGCTATCAGGACATAGCG
TTGGCTACCCGTGATATTGCTGAAGAGCTTGGCGGCGAATGGGCTGACCGCTTCCTCGTGCTTTACGGTA
TCGCCGCTCCCGATTCGCAGCGCATCGCCTTCTATCGCCTTCTTGACGAGTTCTTCTGAGCGGGACTCTG
GGGTTCGAAATGACCGACCAAGCGACGCCCAACCTGCCATCACGAGATTTCGATTCCACCGCCGCCTTCT
ATGAAAGGTTGGGCTTCGGAATCGTTTTCCGGGACGCCGGCTGGATGATCCTCCAGCGCGGGGATCTCAT
GCTGGAGTTCTTCGCCCACCCTAGGGGGAGGCTAACTGAAACACGGAAGGAGACAATACCGGAAGGAACC
CGCGCTATGACGGCAATAAAAAGACAGAATAAAACGCACGGTGTTGGGTCGTTTGTTCATAAACGCGGGG
TTCGGTCCCAGGGCTGGCACTCTGTCGATACCCCACCGAGACCCCATTGGGGCCAATACGCCCGCGTTTC
TTCCTTTTCCCCACCCCACCCCCCAAGTTCGGGTGAAGGCCCAGGGCTCGCAGCCAACGTCGGGGCGGCA
GGCCCTGCCATAGCCTCAGGTTACTCATATATACTTTAGATTGATTTAAAACTTCATTTTTAATTTAAAA
GGATCTAGGTGAAGATCCTTTTTGATAATCTCATGACCAAAATCCCTTAACGTGAGTTTTCGTTCCACTG
AGCGTCAGACCCCGTAGAAAAGATCAAAGGATCTTCTTGAGATCCTTTTTTTCTGCGCGTAATCTGCTGC
TTGCAAACAAAAAAACCACCGCTACCAGCGGTGGTTTGTTTGCCGGATCAAGAGCTACCAACTCTTTTTC
CGAAGGTAACTGGCTTCAGCAGAGCGCAGATACCAAATACTGTTCTTCTAGTGTAGCCGTAGTTAGGCCA
CCACTTCAAGAACTCTGTAGCACCGCCTACATACCTCGCTCTGCTAATCCTGTTACCAGTGGCTGCTGCC
AGTGGCGATAAGTCGTGTCTTACCGGGTTGGACTCAAGACGATAGTTACCGGATAAGGCGCAGCGGTCGG
GCTGAACGGGGGGTTCGTGCACACAGCCCAGCTTGGAGCGAACGACCTACACCGAACTGAGATACCTACA
GCGTGAGCTATGAGAAAGCGCCACGCTTCCCGAAGGGAGAAAGGCGGACAGGTATCCGGTAAGCGGCAGG
GTCGGAACAGGAGAGCGCACGAGGGAGCTTCCAGGGGGAAACGCCTGGTATCTTTATAGTCCTGTCGGGT
TTCGCCACCTCTGACTTGAGCGTCGATTTTTGTGATGCTCGTCAGGGGGGCGGAGCCTATGGAAAAACGC
CAGCAACGCGGCCTTTTTACGGTTCCTGGCCTTTTGCTGGCCTTTTGCTCACATGTTCTTTCCTGCGTTA
TCCCCTGATTCTGTGGATAACCGTATTACCGC
