>Addgene plasmid #54975 | mCherry-Alpha-Actinin-19 | addgene partial sequence | sequence record 98574 | mCherry-R 5'-TTGGTCACCTTCAGCTTGG-3'
CCTCGATCTCGAACTCGTGGCCGTTCACGGAGCCCTCCATGTGCACCTTGAAGCGCATGAACTCCTTGAT
GATGGCCATGTTATCCTCCTCGCCCTTGCTCACCATGGTGGCGACCGGTGGATCCCGGGCCCGCGGTACC
GTCGACTGCAGAATTCGAAGCTTGAGGTCACTCTCGCCGTACAGCGCCGTGGAGAAGGACATGTAGTCCA
GAGCACCTGGCACGGAGTCGGGGCCGGTGTAGGGGGCCATCCGCGCGATGCAGTACTCAGCCTGGTCGGG
TGGCAGCTCGCGGCGCAGCTCGTCCATGGTAATGTAGTTCTTGTCCCCAGCCAGGATCTTGAAGGAAGCC
ATGACTTGGTCTGCTGTATCTGTGTCGGCTGTCTCGCGGGACATGAAGTCAATGAAGGCCTGGAATGTCA
CTACCCCCAGGCGGTTGGGGTCCACAATGCTCATGATGCGGGCAAATTCTGCTTCTCCCTGGGGGTCGTT
GCCAATATCATAACCCAAGCTGATGAGGCAGGCTTTGAACTCCTCGGGACCCAGTGTGCCGGAGTGATCC
CGGTCAAAGTGGTTGAAGGAGGCCCGGAACTCATTCATCTGCTCCTGGCTGATGCCCTTGGCATCCCGGG
TCAGGATCTGGTTCTCTACCTCATTGATGGTCCTGGCGATGGTGGTGAGCAGCTGCTCCCAGCCCACACG
GATGTGCTCCATGGTGTAGTTGGTGTGCTTGTTGTCGAAGATGAGCGCCTCCTGGATGAGCTGGTGGTCG
CCCTCCAGCTGATCAATCTTTGGCTTGTAGTTGACGATGCTCTTCTCATACTGCCGCAGGTGGCTGA
