>Addgene plasmid #54975 | mCherry-Alpha-Actinin-19 | addgene partial sequence | sequence record 99168 | CMV-F 5'-CGCAAATGGGCGGTAGGCGTG-3'
ACCGTCAGATCCGCTAGCGCTACCGGACTCAGATCTCGAGCTCAAGCTTCGCACCATCATGGACCATTAT
GATTCTCAGCAAACCAACGATTACATGCAGCCAGAAGAGGACTGGGACCGGGACCTGCTCCTGGACCCGG
CCTGGGAGAAGCAGCAGAGAAAGACATTCACGGCATGGTGTAACTCCCACCTCCGGAAGGCGGGGACACA
GATCGAGAACATCGAAGAGGACTTCCGGGATGGCCTGAAGCTCATGCTGCTGCTGGAGGTCATCTCAGGT
GAACGCTTGGCCAAGCCAGAGCGAGGCAAGATGAGAGTGCACAAGATCTCCAACGTCAACAAGGCCCTGG
ATTTCATAGCCAGCAAAGGCGTCAAACTGGTGTCCATCGGAGCCGAAGAAATCGTGGATGGGAATGTGAA
GATGACCCTGGGCATGATCTGGACCATCATCCTGCGCTTTGCCATCCAGGACATCTCCGTGGAAGAGACT
TCAGCCAAGGAAGGGCTGCTCCTGTGGTGTCAGAGAAAGACAGCCCCTTACAAAAATGTCAACATCCAGA
ACTTCCACATAAGCTGGAAGGATGGCCTCGGCTTCTGTGCTTTGATCCACCGACACCGGCCCGAGCTGAT
TGACTACGGGAAGCTGCGGAAGGATGATCCACTCACAAATCTGAATACGGCTTTTGACGTGGCAGAGAAG
TACCTGGACATCCCCAAGATGCTGGATGCCGAAGACATCGTTGGAACTGCCCGACCGGATGAGAAAGCCA
TCATGACTTACGTGTCTAGCTTCTACCACGCCTTCTCTGGAGCCCAGAAGGCGGAGACAGCAGCCAATCG
CATCTGCAAGGTGTTGGCCGTCAACCAGGAGAACGAGCAGCTTATGGAAGACTACGAGAAGCTGGCCAGT
GATCTGTTGGAGTGGATCCGCCGCACAA
